Addgene plasmid #189774: p4xmts-mScarlet3_N1
Purpose: Construct for labelling mitochondria in mammalian cells using mitochondrial targeted mScarlet3
Depositing lab: Dorus Gadella. Depositing organization: University of Amsterdam. Publication: mScarlet3: a brilliant and fast-maturing red fluorescent protein. Gadella TWJ Jr, van Weeren L, Stouthamer J, Hink MA, Wolters AHG, Giepmans BNG, Aumonier S, Dupuy J, Royant A. Nat Methods. 2023 Apr;20(4):541-545. doi: 10.1038/s41592-023-01809-y. Epub 2023 Mar 27. PubMed 36973546.
Backbone
  Vector backbone: pN1
  Vector type: Mammalian Expression
Growth in bacteria
  Bacterial resistance: Kanamycin, 50 μg/mL
  Growth temperature: 37°C
  Growth strain: DH5alpha
  Copy number: High Copy
Gene/Insert
  Gene/Insert name: 4xmts-mScarlet3
  Species: Synthetic
  Promoter: CMV
  Cloning method: Restriction Enzyme; 5′ cloning site unknown (unknown if destroyed)
Terms and licenses: Academic/Nonprofit Terms; Industry Terms: Not Available to Industry
How to cite: p4xmts-mScarlet3_N1 was a gift from Dorus Gadella (Addgene plasmid # 189774 ; http://n2t.net/addgene:189774 ; RRID:Addgene_189774)
