[The description below was written by a language model from this plasmid's Addgene catalogue record and pLannotate feature annotations shown in this document.]
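Description:
p4xmts-mScarlet3_N1 is a 5.1 kb mammalian expression plasmid built on an N1-type backbone, designed to label mitochondria in mammalian cells with the red fluorescent protein mScarlet3. It is maintained in E. coli as a high-copy plasmid through a ColE1/pUC-type origin and selected with kanamycin. The resistance gene is the Tn5 aminoglycoside phosphotransferase (NeoR/KanR), placed behind both a bacterial bla promoter and the SV40 enhancer/early promoter and followed by an HSV TK polyadenylation signal. The same cassette can therefore confer kanamycin resistance in bacteria and G418 resistance in transfected mammalian cells. An f1 origin is also present, which allows production of single-stranded DNA.

The expression cassette is driven by the human CMV immediate early enhancer and promoter. The synthetic open reading frame begins with four tandem copies of the mitochondrial presequence of human cytochrome c oxidase subunit VIII (COX8), followed by a remnant of the multiple cloning site as a linker, then the fluorescent protein, and ends at an SV40 poly(A) signal. The presequence directs import of the fusion into mitochondria, and repeating it four times is generally intended to make targeting more efficient and reduce residual cytosolic signal. The automated annotation labels the fluorescent protein as a fragment of mScarlet-2I, which most likely reflects similarity to a related mScarlet variant rather than the actual identity; the catalogue entry states mScarlet3. Several other short hits (RSF ori, HIV-1 LTR, large T antigen, ble and bGH poly(A) fragments) look like partial matches within backbone sequence rather than functional elements. A short T7 promoter lies just upstream of the coding sequence.

The plasmid is typically transfected for fluorescence imaging of mitochondria in live or fixed cells.
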