Features (pLannotate 1.2.2; 21 found; start..end, strand, type, name):
     48..107     +  rep_origin     RSF ori (fragment): Plasmids containing the RSF 1030 origin of replication can be propagated in E. coli cells that contain additional plasmids with compatible origins.
    175..478     +  enhancer       CMV enhancer: human cytomegalovirus immediate early enhancer
    479..682     +  promoter       CMV promoter: human cytomegalovirus (CMV) immediate early promoter
    678..711     +  LTR            5' LTR (truncated) (fragment): truncated 5' long terminal repeat (LTR) from HIV-1
    727..745     +  promoter       T7 promoter: promoter for bacteriophage T7 RNA polymerase
    759..833     +  CDS            COX8 presequence: mitochondrial presequence of human cytochrome c oxidase subunit VIII (Rizutto et al., 1989)
    855..929     +  CDS            COX8 presequence: mitochondrial presequence of human cytochrome c oxidase subunit VIII (Rizutto et al., 1989)
    951..1025    +  CDS            COX8 presequence: mitochondrial presequence of human cytochrome c oxidase subunit VIII (Rizutto et al., 1989)
   1047..1121    +  CDS            COX8 presequence: mitochondrial presequence of human cytochrome c oxidase subunit VIII (Rizutto et al., 1989)
   1137..1180    +  misc_feature   MCS (fragment): multiple cloning site
   1194..1864    +  CDS            mScarlet-2I (fragment): mScarlet-I derivative in which the N- and C-termini have been modified to reduce cytotoxicity (Valbuena et al., 2020) preserves the original mammalian codon optimization
   1912..1995    +  CDS            large T antigen (fragment): large T antigen from SV40 (simian virus 40)
   2018..2139    +  polyA_signal   SV40 poly(A) signal: SV40 polyadenylation signal
   2173..2601    -  rep_origin     f1 ori (sequence partly withheld): f1 bacteriophage origin of replication; arrow indicates direction of (+) strand synthesis
   2628..2732    +  promoter       AmpR promoter: bla
   2734..3091    +  promoter       SV40 promoter: SV40 enhancer and early promoter
   3126..3920    +  CDS            NeoR/KanR: aminoglycoside phosphotransferase from Tn5; aph(3')-II (or nptII); confers resistance to neomycin, kanamycin, and G418 (Geneticin®)
   3941..4093    +  CDS            ble (fragment): BLE_KLEPN - Experimental evidence at protein level: Swiss-Prot protein existence level 1. Binding protein with a strong affinity to the bleomycin family of antibiotics. Binds to CL990; an antimitotic-antibiotic compound. From Klebsiella pneumoniae.
   4152..4199    +  polyA_signal   HSV TK poly(A) signal: herpes simplex virus thymidine kinase polyadenylation signal (Cole and Stacy, 1985)
   4290..4306    -  polyA_signal   bGH poly(A) signal (fragment): bovine growth hormone polyadenylation signal
   4528..5116    +  rep_origin     ori: high-copy-number ColE1/pMB1/pBR322/pUC origin of replication
>Addgene plasmid #189774 | p4xmts-mScarlet3_N1 | addgene full sequence | sequence record 376493 | Addgene NGS Result
AACGCCAGCAACGCGGCCTTTTTACGGTTCCTGGCCTTTTGCTGGCCTTTTGCTCACATGTTCTTTCCTG
CGTTATCCCCTGATTCTGTGGATAACCGTATTACCGCCATGCATTAGTTATTAATAGTAATCAATTACGG
GGTCATTAGTTCATAGCCCATATATGGAGTTCCGCGTTACATAACTTACGGTAAATGGCCCGCCTGGCTG
ACCGCCCAACGACCCCCGCCCATTGACGTCAATAATGACGTATGTTCCCATAGTAACGCCAATAGGGACT
TTCCATTGACGTCAATGGGTGGAGTATTTACGGTAAACTGCCCACTTGGCAGTACATCAAGTGTATCATA
TGCCAAGTACGCCCCCTATTGACGTCAATGACGGTAAATGGCCCGCCTGGCATTATGCCCAGTACATGAC
CTTATGGGACTTTCCTACTTGGCAGTACATCTACGTATTAGTCATCGCTATTACCATGGTGATGCGGTTT
TGGCAGTACATCAATGGGCGTGGATAGCGGTTTGACTCACGGGGATTTCCAAGTCTCCACCCCATTGACG
TCAATGGGAGTTTGTTTTGGCACCAAAATCAACGGGACTTTCCAAAATGTCGTAACAACTCCGCCCCATT
GACGCAAATGGGCGGTAGGCGTGTACGGTGGGAGGTCTATATAAGCAGAGCTCTCTGGCTAACTAGAGAA
CCCACTGCTTACTGGCTTATCGAAATTAATACGACTCACTATAGGGAGACCCAAGCTTATGTCCGTCCTG
ACGCCGCTGCTGCTGCGGGGCTTGACAGGCTCGGCCCGGCGGCTCCCAGTGCCGCGCGCCAAGATCCATT
CGTTGGGGGATCCCATGTCCGTCCTGACGCCGCTGCTGCTGCGGGGCTTGACAGGCTCGGCCCGGCGGCT
CCCAGTGCCGCGCGCCAAGATCCATTCGTTGGGGAAGCTTATGTCCGTCCTGACGCCGCTGCTGCTGCGG
GGCTTGACAGGCTCGGCCCGGCGGCTCCCAGTGCCGCGCGCCAAGATCCATTCGTTGGGGGATCCCATGT
CCGTCCTGACGCCGCTGCTGCTGCGGGGCTTGACAGGCTCGGCCCGGCGGCTCCCAGTGCCGCGCGCCAA
GATCCATTCGTTGGGGAAGCTTCGAATTCTGCAGTCGACGGTACCGCGGGCCCGGGATCCACCGGTCGCC
ACCATGGATAGCACCGAGGCAGTGATCAAGGAGTTCATGCGGTTCAAGGTGCACATGGAGGGCTCCATGA
ACGGCCACGAGTTCGAGATCGAGGGCGAGGGCGAGGGCCGCCCCTACGAGGGCACCCAGACCGCCAAGCT
GAGGGTGACCAAGGGTGGCCCCCTGCCCTTCTCCTGGGACATCCTGTCCCCTCAGTTCATGTACGGCTCC
AGGGCCTTCACGAAGCACCCCGCCGACATCCCCGACTACTGGAAGCAGTCCTTCCCCGAGGGCTTCAAGT
GGGAGCGCGTGATGAACTTCGAGGACGGCGGCGCCGTGTCCGTGGCCCAGGACACCTCCCTGGAGGACGG
CACCCTGATCTACAAGGTGAAGCTCCGCGGCACCAACTTCCCTCCTGACGGCCCCGTAATGCAGAAGAAG
ACAATGGGCTGGGAAGCATCCACCGAGCGGTTGTACCCCGAGGACGTCGTGCTGAAGGGCGACATTAAGA
TGGCCCTGCGCCTGAAGGACGGCGGCCGCTACCTGGCGGACTTCAAGACCACCTACAGGGCCAAGAAGCC
CGTGCAGATGCCCGGCGCCTTCAACATCGACCGCAAGTTGGACATCACATCCCACAACGAGGACTACACC
GTGGTGGAACAGTACGAACGCTCCGTGGCCCGCCACTCCACCGGCGGCTCCGGTGGCTCCTAACTGTACA
AGTAAAGCGGCCGCGACTCTAGATCATAATCAGCCATACCACATTTGTAGAGGTTTTACTTGCTTTAAAA
AACCTCCCACACCTCCCCCTGAACCTGAAACATAAAATGAATGCAATTGTTGTTGTTAACTTGTTTATTG
CAGCTTATAATGGTTACAAATAAAGCAATAGCATCACAAATTTCACAAATAAAGCATTTTTTTCACTGCA
TTCTAGTTGTGGTTTGTCCAAACTCATCAATGTATCTTAAGGCGTAAATTGTAAGCGTTAATATTTTGTT
AAAATTCGCGTTAAATTTTTGTTAAATCAGCTCATTTTTTAACCAATAGGCCGAAATCGGCAAAATCCCT
TATAAATCAAAAGAATAGACCGAGATAGGGT
[37 nt withheld, positions 2272-2308]
AAAGAACGTGGACTCCAACGTCAAAGG
[49 nt withheld, positions 2336-2384]
T
[91 nt withheld, positions 2386-2476]
G
[124 nt withheld, positions 2478-2601]
CAGGTGGCACTTTTCGGGGAAATGTGCGCGGAACCCCTATTTGTTTATTTTTCTAAATACATTCAAATAT
GTATCCGCTCATGAGACAATAACCCTGATAAATGCTTCAATAATATTGAAAAAGGAAGAGTCCTGAGGCG
GAAAGAACCAGCTGTGGAATGTGTGTCAGTTAGGGTGTGGAAAGTCCCCAGGCTCCCCAGCAGGCAGAAG
TATGCAAAGCATGCATCTCAATTAGTCAGCAACCAGGTGTGGAAAGTCCCCAGGCTCCCCAGCAGGCAGA
AGTATGCAAAGCATGCATCTCAATTAGTCAGCAACCATAGTCCCGCCCCTAACTCCGCCCATCCCGCCCC
TAACTCCGCCCAGTTCCGCCCATTCTCCGCCCCATGGCTGACTAATTTTTTTTATTTATGCAGAGGCCGA
GGCCGCCTCGGCCTCTGAGCTATTCCAGAAGTAGTGAGGAGGCTTTTTTGGAGGCCTAGGCTTTTGCAAA
GATCGATCAAGAGACAGGATGAGGATCGTTTCGCATGATTGAACAAGATGGATTGCACGCAGGTTCTCCG
GCCGCTTGGGTGGAGAGGCTATTCGGCTATGACTGGGCACAACAGACAATCGGCTGCTCTGATGCCGCCG
TGTTCCGGCTGTCAGCGCAGGGGCGCCCGGTTCTTTTTGTCAAGACCGACCTGTCCGGTGCCCTGAATGA
ACTGCAAGACGAGGCAGCGCGGCTATCGTGGCTGGCCACGACGGGCGTTCCTTGCGCAGCTGTGCTCGAC
GTTGTCACTGAAGCGGGAAGGGACTGGCTGCTATTGGGCGAAGTGCCGGGGCAGGATCTCCTGTCATCTC
ACCTTGCTCCTGCCGAGAAAGTATCCATCATGGCTGATGCAATGCGGCGGCTGCATACGCTTGATCCGGC
TACCTGCCCATTCGACCACCAAGCGAAACATCGCATCGAGCGAGCACGTACTCGGATGGAAGCCGGTCTT
GTCGATCAGGATGATCTGGACGAAGAGCATCAGGGGCTCGCGCCAGCCGAACTGTTCGCCAGGCTCAAGG
CGAGCATGCCCGACGGCGAGGATCTCGTCGTGACCCATGGCGATGCCTGCTTGCCGAATATCATGGTGGA
AAATGGCCGCTTTTCTGGATTCATCGACTGTGGCCGGCTGGGTGTGGCGGACCGCTATCAGGACATAGCG
TTGGCTACCCGTGATATTGCTGAAGAGCTTGGCGGCGAATGGGCTGACCGCTTCCTCGTGCTTTACGGTA
TCGCCGCTCCCGATTCGCAGCGCATCGCCTTCTATCGCCTTCTTGACGAGTTCTTCTGAGCGGGACTCTG
GGGTTCGAAATGACCGACCAAGCGACGCCCAACCTGCCATCACGAGATTTCGATTCCACCGCCGCCTTCT
ATGAAAGGTTGGGCTTCGGAATCGTTTTCCGGGACGCCGGCTGGATGATCCTCCAGCGCGGGGATCTCAT
GCTGGAGTTCTTCGCCCACCCTAGGGGGAGGCTAACTGAAACACGGAAGGAGACAATACCGGAAGGAACC
CGCGCTATGACGGCAATAAAAAGACAGAATAAAACGCACGGTGTTGGGTCGTTTGTTCATAAACGCGGGG
TTCGGTCCCAGGGCTGGCACTCTGTCGATACCCCACCGAGACCCCATTGGGGCCAATACGCCCGCGTTTC
TTCCTTTTCCCCACCCCACCCCCCAAGTTCGGGTGAAGGCCCAGGGCTCGCAGCCAACGTCGGGGCGGCA
GGCCCTGCCATAGCCTCAGGTTACTCATATATACTTTAGATTGATTTAAAACTTCATTTTTAATTTAAAA
GGATCTAGGTGAAGATCCTTTTTGATAATCTCATGACCAAAATCCCTTAACGTGAGTTTTCGTTCCACTG
AGCGTCAGACCCCGTAGAAAAGATCAAAGGATCTTCTTGAGATCCTTTTTTTCTGCGCGTAATCTGCTGC
TTGCAAACAAAAAAACCACCGCTACCAGCGGTGGTTTGTTTGCCGGATCAAGAGCTACCAACTCTTTTTC
CGAAGGTAACTGGCTTCAGCAGAGCGCAGATACCAAATACTGTTCTTCTAGTGTAGCCGTAGTTAGGCCA
CCACTTCAAGAACTCTGTAGCACCGCCTACATACCTCGCTCTGCTAATCCTGTTACCAGTGGCTGCTGCC
AGTGGCGATAAGTCGTGTCTTACCGGGTTGGACTCAAGACGATAGTTACCGGATAAGGCGCAGCGGTCGG
GCTGAACGGGGGGTTCGTGCACACAGCCCAGCTTGGAGCGAACGACCTACACCGAACTGAGATACCTACA
GCGTGAGCTATGAGAAAGCGCCACGCTTCCCGAAGGGAGAAAGGCGGACAGGTATCCGGTAAGCGGCAGG
GTCGGAACAGGAGAGCGCACGAGGGAGCTTCCAGGGGGAAACGCCTGGTATCTTTATAGTCCTGTCGGGT
TTCGCCACCTCTGACTTGAGCGTCGATTTTTGTGATGCTCGTCAGGGGGGCGGAGCCTATGGAAA
